Addgene plasmid #215871: psiCHECK-VIM270-pSM
Purpose: This plasmid encodes luciferaase which has siRNA binding sites in 3'UTR for detecting the knockdown efficiency of siRNA.
Depositing lab: Kumiko Ui-Tei. Depositing organization: The University of Tokyo. Publication: Chemical Modification of the siRNA Seed Region Suppresses Off-Target Effects by Steric Hindrance to Base-Pairing with Targets. Iribe H, Miyamoto K, Takahashi T, Kobayashi Y, Leo J, Aida M, Ui-Tei K. ACS Omega. 2017 May 31;2(5):2055-2064. doi: 10.1021/acsomega.7b00291. Epub 2017 May 12. PubMed 29450406.
Backbone
  Vector backbone: psiCHECK-1
  Vector type: Mammalian Expression
Growth in bacteria
  Bacterial resistance: Ampicillin, 100 μg/mL
  Growth temperature: 37°C
  Growth strain: DH5alpha
  Copy number: High Copy
Gene/Insert
  Gene/Insert name: 3 tandem repeats of target site (complementary to seed seq of passenger strand of siRNA for VIM) is inserted to 3'UTR of RLuc
  Species: H. sapiens (human)
  Entrez Gene: VIM
  Cloning method: Restriction Enzyme; 5′ cloning site Unknown (unknown if destroyed)
Terms and licenses: Academic/Nonprofit Terms; Industry Terms: Not Available to Industry
How to cite: psiCHECK-VIM270-pSM was a gift from Kumiko Ui-Tei (Addgene plasmid # 215871 ; http://n2t.net/addgene:215871 ; RRID:Addgene_215871)
