[The description below was written by a language model from this plasmid's Addgene catalogue record and pLannotate feature annotations shown in this document.]
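Description:
psiCHECK-VIM270-pSM is a mammalian expression reporter plasmid built on the psiCHECK-1 backbone and designed to measure siRNA-mediated silencing through a luciferase readout. It is maintained in E. coli as a high-copy plasmid by a ColE1/pUC-type origin of replication, and it is selected with ampicillin through a β-lactamase gene driven by its own bla promoter. The sequenced record is compact, at about 3.6 kb, and the annotated features account for the whole expected architecture apart from the short inserted target sites, which are not annotated as a separate feature.

The reporter cassette uses the SV40 enhancer and early promoter, followed by a chimeric β-globin/immunoglobulin heavy chain intron that improves transcript processing and expression. This drives a human codon-optimized Renilla luciferase (hRluc) coding sequence, which is terminated by a synthetic polyadenylation signal. A T7 promoter lies just upstream of the luciferase gene and would allow in vitro transcription. According to the catalogue entry, three tandem repeats of a target site have been placed in the 3'UTR of the Renilla transcript, presumably in the unannotated gap between the coding sequence and the poly(A) signal. These sites are complementary to the seed sequence of the passenger strand of an siRNA directed against human vimentin (VIM). The restriction sites used for cloning are not recorded.

Because the sites match only the seed region, a fall in Renilla activity on co-transfection with the siRNA reports seed-dependent, off-target-type repression by the passenger strand, not full-match cleavage. The associated work examined how chemical modification of the siRNA seed region affects such off-target effects. psiCHECK-1 carries no second luciferase, so any normalization control would have to come from a separate plasmid.
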