Features (pLannotate 1.2.2; 8 found; start..end, strand, type, name):
     62..419     +  promoter       SV40 promoter: SV40 enhancer and early promoter
    489..621     +  intron         chimeric intron: chimera between introns from human β-globin and immunoglobulin heavy chain genes
    666..684     +  promoter       T7 promoter: promoter for bacteriophage T7 RNA polymerase
    694..1629    +  CDS            hRluc: Renilla luciferase human codon-optimized
   1752..1800    +  polyA_signal   poly(A) signal: synthetic polyadenylation signal
   1833..1937    +  promoter       AmpR promoter: bla
   1938..2798    +  CDS            AmpR: β-lactamase; bla; confers resistance to ampicillin, carbenicillin, and related antibiotics
   2969..3557    +  rep_origin     ori: high-copy-number ColE1/pMB1/pBR322/pUC origin of replication
>Addgene plasmid #215871 | psiCHECK-VIM270-pSM | addgene full sequence | sequence record 431666 | Addgene NGS Result
AGATCTGCGCAGCACCATGGCCTGAAATAACCTCTGAAAGAGGAACTTGGTTAGGTACCTTCTGAGGCGG
AAAGAACCAGCTGTGGAATGTGTGTCAGTTAGGGTGTGGAAAGTCCCCAGGCTCCCCAGCAGGCAGAAGT
ATGCAAAGCATGCATCTCAATTAGTCAGCAACCAGGTGTGGAAAGTCCCCAGGCTCCCCAGCAGGCAGAA
GTATGCAAAGCATGCATCTCAATTAGTCAGCAACCATAGTCCCGCCCCTAACTCCGCCCATCCCGCCCCT
AACTCCGCCCAGTTCCGCCCATTCTCCGCCCCATGGCTGACTAATTTTTTTTATTTATGCAGAGGCCGAG
GCCGCCTCGGCCTCTGAGCTATTCCAGAAGTAGTGAGGAGGCTTTTTTGGAGGCCTAGGCTTTTGCAAAA
AGCTTGATTCTTCTGACACAACAGTCTCGAACTTAAGCTGCAGAAGTTGGTCGTGAGGCACTGGGCAGGT
AAGTATCAAGGTTACAAGACAGGTTTAAGGAGACCAATAGAAACTGGGCTTGTCGAGACAGAGAAGACTC
TTGCGTTTCTGATAGGCACCTATTGGTCTTACTGACATCCACTTTGCCTTTCTCTCCACAGGTGTCCACT
CCCAGTTCAATTACAGCTCTTAAGGCTAGAGTACTTAATACGACTCACTATAGGCTAGCCACCATGGCTT
CCAAGGTGTACGACCCCGAGCAACGCAAACGCATGATCACTGGGCCTCAGTGGTGGGCTCGCTGCAAGCA
AATGAACGTGCTGGACTCCTTCATCAACTACTATGATTCCGAGAAGCACGCCGAGAACGCCGTGATTTTT
CTGCATGGTAACGCTGCCTCCAGCTACCTGTGGAGGCACGTCGTGCCTCACATCGAGCCCGTGGCTAGAT
GCATCATCCCTGATCTGATCGGAATGGGTAAGTCCGGCAAGAGCGGGAATGGCTCATATCGCCTCCTGGA
TCACTACAAGTACCTCACCGCTTGGTTCGAGCTGCTGAACCTTCCAAAGAAAATCATCTTTGTGGGCCAC
GACTGGGGGGCTTGTCTGGCCTTTCACTACTCCTACGAGCACCAAGACAAGATCAAGGCCATCGTCCATG
CTGAGAGTGTCGTGGACGTGATCGAGTCCTGGGACGAGTGGCCTGACATCGAGGAGGATATCGCCCTGAT
CAAGAGCGAAGAGGGCGAGAAAATGGTGCTTGAGAATAACTTCTTCGTCGAGACCATGCTCCCAAGCAAG
ATCATGCGGAAACTGGAGCCTGAGGAGTTCGCTGCCTACCTGGAGCCATTCAAGGAGAAGGGCGAGGTTA
GACGGCCTACCCTCTCCTGGCCTCGCGAGATCCCTCTCGTTAAGGGAGGCAAGCCCGACGTCGTCCAGAT
TGTCCGCAACTACAACGCCTACCTTCGGGCCAGCGACGATCTGCCTAAGATGTTCATCGAGTCCGACCCT
GGGTTCTTTTCCAACGCTATTGTCGAGGGAGCTAAGAAGTTCCCTAACACCGAGTTCGTGAAGGTGAAGG
GCCTCCACTTCAGCCAGGAGGACGCTCCAGATGAAATGGGTAAGTACATCAAGAGCTTCGTGGAGCGCGT
GCTGAAGAACGAGCAGTAATTCTAGGCGATCGCTCGAGCTATGCGACTTGAGTTGATGGCGCTATGCGAC
TTGAGTTGATGGCGCTATGCGACTTGAGTTGATGGCGGAATTCGTTTAAACCTAGAGCGGCCGCTGGCCG
CAATAAAATATCTTTATTTTCATTACATCTGTGTGTTGGTTTTTTGTGTGAGGATCCAGGTGGCACTTTT
CGGGGAAATGTGCGCGGAACCCCTATTTGTTTATTTTTCTAAATACATTCAAATATGTATCCGCTCATGA
GACAATAACCCTGATAAATGCTTCAATAATATTGAAAAAGGAAGAGTATGAGTATTCAACATTTCCGTGT
CGCCCTTATTCCCTTTTTTGCGGCATTTTGCCTTCCTGTTTTTGCTCACCCAGAAACGCTGGTGAAAGTA
AAAGATGCTGAAGATCAGTTGGGTGCACGAGTGGGTTACATCGAACTGGATCTCAACAGCGGTAAGATCC
TTGAGAGTTTTCGCCCCGAAGAACGTTTTCCAATGATGAGCACTTTTAAAGTTCTGCTATGTGGCGCGGT
ATTATCCCGTATTGACGCCGGGCAAGAGCAACTCGGTCGCCGCATACACTATTCTCAGAATGACTTGGTT
GAGTACTCACCAGTCACAGAAAAGCATCTTACGGATGGCATGACAGTAAGAGAATTATGCAGTGCTGCCA
TAACCATGAGTGATAACACTGCGGCCAACTTACTTCTGACAACGATCGGAGGACCGAAGGAGCTAACCGC
TTTTTTGCACAACATGGGGGATCATGTAACTCGCCTTGATCGTTGGGAACCGGAGCTGAATGAAGCCATA
CCAAACGACGAGCGTGACACCACGATGCCTGTAGCAATGGCAACAACGTTGCGCAAACTATTAACTGGCG
AACTACTTACTCTAGCTTCCCGGCAACAATTAATAGACTGGATGGAGGCGGATAAAGTTGCAGGACCACT
TCTGCGCTCGGCCCTTCCGGCTGGCTGGTTTATTGCTGATAAATCTGGAGCCGGTGAGCGTGGGTCTCGC
GGTATCATTGCAGCACTGGGGCCAGATGGTAAGCCCTCCCGTATCGTAGTTATCTACACGACGGGGAGTC
AGGCAACTATGGATGAACGAAATAGACAGATCGCTGAGATAGGTGCCTCACTGATTAAGCATTGGTAACT
GTCAGACCAAGTTTACTCATATATACTTTAGATTGATTTAAAACTTCATTTTTAATTTAAAAGGATCTAG
GTGAAGATCCTTTTTGATAATCTCATGACCAAAATCCCTTAACGTGAGTTTTCGTTCCACTGAGCGTCAG
ACCCCGTAGAAAAGATCAAAGGATCTTCTTGAGATCCTTTTTTTCTGCGCGTAATCTGCTGCTTGCAAAC
AAAAAAACCACCGCTACCAGCGGTGGTTTGTTTGCCGGATCAAGAGCTACCAACTCTTTTTCCGAAGGTA
ACTGGCTTCAGCAGAGCGCAGATACCAAATACTGTTCTTCTAGTGTAGCCGTAGTTAGGCCACCACTTCA
AGAACTCTGTAGCACCGCCTACATACCTCGCTCTGCTAATCCTGTTACCAGTGGCTGCTGCCAGTGGCGA
TAAGTCGTGTCTTACCGGGTTGGACTCAAGACGATAGTTACCGGATAAGGCGCAGCGGTCGGGCTGAACG
GGGGGTTCGTGCACACAGCCCAGCTTGGAGCGAACGACCTACACCGAACTGAGATACCTACAGCGTGAGC
TATGAGAAAGCGCCACGCTTCCCGAAGGGAGAAAGGCGGACAGGTATCCGGTAAGCGGCAGGGTCGGAAC
AGGAGAGCGCACGAGGGAGCTTCCAGGGGGAAACGCCTGGTATCTTTATAGTCCTGTCGGGTTTCGCCAC
CTCTGACTTGAGCGTCGATTTTTGTGATGCTCGTCAGGGGGGCGGAGCCTATGGAAAAACGCCAGCAACG
CGGCCTTTTTACGGTTCCTGGCCTTTTGCTGGCCTTTTGCTCACATGGCTCGAC
